Addgene plasmid #119765: Lenti_AID-Dam-only
Purpose: Lentiviral plasmid for Mammalian Expression
Depositing lab: Maria-Elena Torres-Padilla. Depositing organization: Helmholtz Munich. Publication: Genome-lamina interactions are established de novo in the early mouse embryo. Borsos M, Perricone SM, Schauer T, Pontabry J, de Luca KL, de Vries SS, Ruiz-Morales ER, Torres-Padilla ME, Kind J. Nature. 2019 May;569(7758):729-733. doi: 10.1038/s41586-019-1233-0. Epub 2019 May 22. PubMed 31118510.
Backbone
  Vector backbone: Lenti
  Vector type: Mammalian Expression, Lentiviral
Growth in bacteria
  Bacterial resistance: Ampicillin, 100 μg/mL
  Growth temperature: 37°C
  Growth strain: DH5alpha
  Copy number: Low Copy
Gene/Insert
  Gene/Insert name: AID-Dam only
Terms and licenses: Academic/Nonprofit Terms; Industry Terms: Not Available to Industry
How to cite: Lenti_AID-Dam-only was a gift from Maria-Elena Torres-Padilla (Addgene plasmid # 119765 ; http://n2t.net/addgene:119765 ; RRID:Addgene_119765)
