[The description below was written by a language model from this plasmid's Addgene catalogue record and pLannotate feature annotations shown in this document.]
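Description:
Lenti_AID-Dam-only is an 8.7 kb lentiviral transfer plasmid for mammalian expression of an untethered, auxin-degradable E. coli Dam methyltransferase. The viral portion has a third-generation, self-inactivating layout: a CMV enhancer/promoter replaces the U3 region upstream of a truncated HIV-1 5' LTR to drive genomic RNA production in packaging cells. It is followed by the Ψ packaging signal with a gag fragment, the Rev response element for Rev-dependent nuclear export, and the cPPT/CTS element. The ΔU3 3' LTR leaves the integrated provirus without LTR promoter activity, and an SV40 poly(A) signal and SV40 origin lie downstream. The bacterial backbone appears pBluescript-derived, with residual lac elements, T3/T7 promoters and an f1 origin. It carries a ColE1/pUC-type origin and β-lactamase for ampicillin selection; the catalogue nevertheless lists it as low copy. No mammalian selection marker is annotated.

The internal expression cassette is driven by the human PGK promoter. The annotated coding features in order are a fragment of an HA epitope tag, the mini-AID degron from Arabidopsis IAA17, the dam gene, which methylates adenine within GATC sites, and a C-terminal V5 tag, followed by WPRE to enhance transcript expression. In cells that also express TIR1, which is not encoded here, auxin triggers degradation of the AID-tagged protein, so Dam levels and the timing of methylation can be controlled. Unannotated stretches lie between the tag, degron and dam features, and the record does not say what they contain. The "Dam-only" name and the associated study of genome–lamina interactions in early mouse embryos suggest use in DamID. There, freely diffusing Dam would provide the background methylation control against which Dam fusion proteins are normalised, although the record itself gives only a generic purpose.
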