Features (pLannotate 1.2.2; 30 found; start..end, strand, type, name):
      1..511     +  promoter       hPGK promoter: human phosphoglycerate kinase 1 promoter
    527..555     +  CDS            3xHA (fragment): three tandem HA epitope tags
    749..952     +  CDS            mini-AID: minimal degron from the auxin-responsive IAA17 protein of Arabidopsis thaliana (Kubota et al., 2013) acts as an auxin-inducible degron (AID) in the presence of TIR1
   1256..2089    +  CDS            dam: DMA_ECOLI - Experimental evidence at protein level: Swiss-Prot protein existence level 1. Methylates DNA within the sequence GATC and protects the DNA from cleavage by the restriction endonuclease MboI. Although it shares sequence specificity with a number of type II restriction endonucleases and methylases, it is thought to act in postreplication mismatch repair rather than as a part of a restriction modification system. May also play a role in DNA replication. From Escherichia coli (strain K12).
   2096..2137    +  CDS            V5 tag: epitope tag from simian virus 5
   2147..2735    +  misc_feature   WPRE: woodchuck hepatitis virus posttranscriptional regulatory element
   2752..2820    +  CDS            nef (fragment): NEF_HV1Z2 - Experimental evidence at protein level: Swiss-Prot protein existence level 1. Extracellular Nef protein targets CD4(+) T-lymphocytes for apoptosis by interacting with CXCR4 surface receptors. From Human immunodeficiency virus type 1 group M subtype D (isolate Z2/CDC-Z34) (HIV-1).
   2822..3055    +  LTR            3' LTR (ΔU3): self-inactivating 3' long terminal repeat (LTR) from HIV-1
   3127..3248    +  polyA_signal   SV40 poly(A) signal: SV40 polyadenylation signal
   3288..3423    +  rep_origin     SV40 ori: SV40 origin of replication
   3444..3462    -  promoter       T7 promoter: promoter for bacteriophage T7 RNA polymerase
   3470..3625    +  CDS            lacZα (fragment): LacZα fragment of β-galactosidase; lacZ fragment
   3630..4058    +  rep_origin     f1 ori (sequence partly withheld): f1 bacteriophage origin of replication; arrow indicates direction of (+) strand synthesis
   4111..4215    +  promoter       AmpR promoter: bla
   4216..5076    +  CDS            AmpR: β-lactamase; bla; confers resistance to ampicillin, carbenicillin, and related antibiotics
   5247..5835    +  rep_origin     ori: high-copy-number ColE1/pMB1/pBR322/pUC origin of replication
   6018..6110    +  CDS            lacI (fragment): lac repressor; lacI; The lac repressor binds to the lac operator to inhibit transcription in E. coli. This inhibition can be relieved by adding lactose or isopropyl-β-D-thiogalactopyranoside (IPTG).
   6123..6144    +  protein_bind   CAP binding site: CAP binding activates transcription in the presence of cAMP. E. coli catabolite activator protein
   6159..6189    +  promoter       lac promoter: promoter for the E. coli lac operon
   6197..6213    +  protein_bind   lac operator: The lac repressor binds to the lac operator to inhibit transcription in E. coli. This inhibition can be relieved by adding lactose or isopropyl-β-D-thiogalactopyranoside (IPTG). lac repressor encoded by lacI
   6258..6276    +  promoter       T3 promoter: promoter for bacteriophage T3 RNA polymerase
   6377..6756    +  enhancer       CMV enhancer: human cytomegalovirus immediate early enhancer
   6757..6960    +  promoter       CMV promoter: human cytomegalovirus (CMV) immediate early promoter
   6975..7155    +  LTR            5' LTR (truncated): truncated 5' long terminal repeat (LTR) from HIV-1
   7202..7327    +  misc_feature   HIV-1 Ψ: packaging signal of human immunodeficiency virus type 1
   7311..7674    +  CDS            HIV-1 gag (fragment): gag protein from human immunodeficiency virus 1; gag
   7820..8053    +  misc_feature   RRE: The Rev response element (RRE) of HIV-1 allows for Rev-dependent mRNA export from the nucleus to the cytoplasm.
   8430..8530    +  CDS            Rev (fragment): human immunodeficiency virus 1 (HIV-1) Rev protein; rev; enhances nuclear export of unspliced and incompletely spliced viral mRNAs
   8549..8666    +  misc_feature   cPPT/CTS: central polypurine tract and central termination sequence of HIV-1
   8686..8709    -  misc_feature   MCS (fragment): pBluescript multiple cloning site
>Addgene plasmid #119765 | Lenti_AID-Dam-only | addgene full sequence | sequence record 259047 | Addgene NGS Result
GGGGTTGGGGTTGCGCCTTTTCCAAGGCAGCCCTGGGTTTGCGCAGGGACGCGGCTGCTCTGGGCGTGGT
TCCGGGAAACGCAGCGGCGCCGACCCTGGGTCTCGCACATTCTTCACGTCCGTTCGCAGCGTCACCCGGA
TCTTCGCCGCTACCCTTGTGGGCCCCCCGGCGACGCTTCCTGCTCCGCCCCTAAGTCGGGAAGGTTCCTT
GCGGTTCGCGGCGTGCCGGACGTGACAAACGGAAGCCGCACGTCTCACTAGTACCCTCGCAGACGGACAG
CGCCAGGGAGCAATGGCAGCGCGCCGACCGCGATGGGCTGTGGCCAATAGCGGCTGCTCAGCAGGGCGCG
CCGAGAGCAGCGGCCGGGAAGGGGCGGTGCGGGAGGCGGGGTGTGGGGCGGTAGTGTGGGCCCTGTTCCT
GCCCGCGCGGTGTTCCGCATTCTGCAAGCCTCCGGAGCGCACGTCGGCAGTCGGCTCCCTCGTTGACCGA
ATCACCGACCTCTCTCCCCAGGGGGCCGCCATGGGCTACCCATACGATGTTCCTGACTATGCGGGATCCA
ATGGCAGTGTCGAGCTGAATCTGAGGGAGACTGAGCTGTGTCTTGGTCTTCCCGGTGGAGATACAGTGGC
TCCGGTAACCGGAAACAAGAGAGGGTTCTCAGAGACGGTTGATCTGAAGCTAAATCTGAATAATGAGCCT
GCAAACAAGGAAGGATCTACGACTCATGACGTCGTGACTTTTGATTCCAAGGAGAAGAGTGCTTGTCCTA
AAGATCCAGCCAAACCTCCGGCCAAGGCACAAGTTGTGGGATGGCCACCGGTGAGATCATACCGGAAGAA
CGTGATGGTTTCCTGCCAAAAATCAAGCGGTGGCCCGGAGGCGGCGGCGTTCGTGAAGGTATCAATGGAC
GGAGCACCGTACTTGAGGAAAATCGATTTGAGGATGTATAAAAGCTACGATGAGCTTTCTAATGCTTTGT
CCAACATGTTCAGCTCTTTTACCATGGGCAAACATGGAGGAGAAGAAGGAATGATAGACTTCATGAATGA
GAGGAAATTGATGGATTTGGTGAATAGCTGGGACTATGTTCCCTCTTATGAAGACAAAGACGGTGATTGG
ATGCTCGTCGGCGACGTTCCTTGGCCAATGTTCGTCGATACATGCAAGCGTTTACGTCTCATGAAAGGAT
CGGATGCCATTGGTCTCGCTCCGAGGGCGATGGAGAAGTGCAAGAGCAGAGCTGCGGCCTCCACCATGAA
GAAAAATCGCGCTTTTTTGAAGTGGGCAGGGGGCAAGTATCCCCTGCTTGATGATATTAAACGGCATTTG
CCCAAGGGCGAATGTCTGGTTGAGCCTTTTGTAGGTGCCGGGTCGGTGTTTCTCAACACCGACTTTTCTC
GTTATATCCTTGCCGATATCAATAGCGACCTGATCAGTCTCTATAACATTGTGAAGATGCGTACTGATGA
GTACGTACAGGCCGCACGCGAGCTGTTTGTTCCCGAAACAAATTGCGCCGAGGTTTACTATCAGTTCCGC
GAAGAGTTCAACAAAAGCCAGGATCCGTTCCGTCGGGCGGTACTGTTTTTATATTTGAACCGCTACGGTT
ACAACGGCCTGTGTCGTTACAATCTGCGCGGTGAGTTTAACGTGCCGTTCGGCCGCTACAAAAAACCCTA
TTTCCCGGAAGCAGAGTTGTATCACTTCGCTGAAAAAGCGCAGAATGCCTTTTTCTATTGTGAGTCTTAC
GCCGATAGCATGGCGCGCGCAGATGATGCATCCGTCGTCTATTGCGATCCGCCTTATGCACCGCTGTCTG
CGACCGCCAACTTTACGGCGTATCACACAAACAGTTTTACGCTTGAACAACAAGCGCATCTGGCGGAGAT
CGCCGAAGGTCTGGTTGAGCGCCATATTCCAGTGCTGATCTCCAATCACGATACGATGTTAACGCGTGAG
TGGTATCAGCGCGCAAAATTGCATGTCGTCAAAGTTCGACGCAGTATAAGCAGCAACGGCGGCACACGTA
AAAAGGTGGACGAACTGCTGGCTTTGTACAAACCAGGAGTCGTTTCACCCGCGAAAAAAACCGGTGGTAA
GCCTATCCCTAACCCTCTCCTCGGTCTCGATTCTACGTGAGTCGACAATCAACCTCTGGATTACAAAATT
TGTGAAAGATTGACTGGTATTCTTAACTATGTTGCTCCTTTTACGCTATGTGGATACGCTGCTTTAATGC
CTTTGTATCATGCTATTGCTTCCCGTATGGCTTTCATTTTCTCCTCCTTGTATAAATCCTGGTTGCTGTC
TCTTTATGAGGAGTTGTGGCCCGTTGTCAGGCAACGTGGCGTGGTGTGCACTGTGTTTGCTGACGCAACC
CCCACTGGTTGGGGCATTGCCACCACCTGTCAGCTCCTTTCCGGGACTTTCGCTTTCCCCCTCCCTATTG
CCACGGCGGAACTCATCGCCGCCTGCCTTGCCCGCTGCTGGACAGGGGCTCGGCTGTTGGGCACTGACAA
TTCCGTGGTGTTGTCGGGGAAGCTGACGTCCTTTCCATGGCTGCTCGCCTGTGTTGCCACCTGGATTCTG
CGCGGGACGTCCTTCTGCTACGTCCCTTCGGCCCTCAATCCAGCGGACCTTCCTTCCCGCGGCCTGCTGC
CGGCTCTGCGGCCTCTTCCGCGTCTTCGCCTTCGCCCTCAGACGAGTCGGATCTCCCTTTGGGCCGCCTC
CCCGCCTGGAATTCGAGCTCGGTACCTTTAAGACCAATGACTTACAAGGCAGCTGTAGATCTTAGCCACT
TTTTAAAAGAAAAGGGGGGACTGGAAGGGCTAATTCACTCCCAACGAAGACAAGATCTGCTTTTTGCTTG
TACTGGGTCTCTCTGGTTAGACCAGATCTGAGCCTGGGAGCTCTCTGGCTAACTAGGGAACCCACTGCTT
AAGCCTCAATAAAGCTTGCCTTGAGTGCTTCAAGTAGTGTGTGCCCGTCTGTTGTGTGACTCTGGTAACT
AGAGATCCCTCAGACCCTTTTAGTCAGTGTGGAAAATCTCTAGCAGTAGTAGTTCATGTCATCTTATTAT
TCAGTATTTATAACTTGCAAAGAAATGAATATCAGAGAGTGAGAGGAACTTGTTTATTGCAGCTTATAAT
GGTTACAAATAAAGCAATAGCATCACAAATTTCACAAATAAAGCATTTTTTTCACTGCATTCTAGTTGTG
GTTTGTCCAAACTCATCAATGTATCTTATCATGTCTGGCTCTAGCTATCCCGCCCCTAACTCCGCCCATC
CCGCCCCTAACTCCGCCCAGTTCCGCCCATTCTCCGCCCCATGGCTGACTAATTTTTTTTATTTATGCAG
AGGCCGAGGCCGCCTCGGCCTCTGAGCTATTCCAGAAGTAGTGAGGAGGCTTTTTTGGAGGCCTAGGGAC
GTACCCAATTCGCCCTATAGTGAGTCGTATTACGCGCGCTCACTGGCCGTCGTTTTACAACGTCGTGACT
GGGAAAACCCTGGCGTTACCCAACTTAATCGCCTTGCAGCACATCCCCCTTTCGCCAGCTGGCGTAATAG
CGAAGAGGCCCGCACCGATCGCCCTTCCCAACAGTTGCGCAGCCTGAATGGCGAATGGG
[124 nt withheld, positions 3630-3753]
C
[91 nt withheld, positions 3755-3845]
A
[49 nt withheld, positions 3847-3895]
CCTTTGACGTTGGAGTCCACGTTCTTT
[37 nt withheld, positions 3923-3959]
ACCCTATCTCGGTCTATTCTTTTGATTTATAAGGGATTTTGCCGATTTCGGCCTATTGGTTAAAAAATGA
GCTGATTTAACAAAAATTTAACGCGAATTTTAACAAAATATTAACGCTTACAATTTAGGTGGCACTTTTC
GGGGAAATGTGCGCGGAACCCCTATTTGTTTATTTTTCTAAATACATTCAAATATGTATCCGCTCATGAG
ACAATAACCCTGATAAATGCTTCAATAATATTGAAAAAGGAAGAGTATGAGTATTCAACATTTCCGTGTC
GCCCTTATTCCCTTTTTTGCGGCATTTTGCCTTCCTGTTTTTGCTCACCCAGAAACGCTGGTGAAAGTAA
AAGATGCTGAAGATCAGTTGGGTGCACGAGTGGGTTACATCGAACTGGATCTCAACAGCGGTAAGATCCT
TGAGAGTTTTCGCCCCGAAGAACGTTTTCCAATGATGAGCACTTTTAAAGTTCTGCTATGTGGCGCGGTA
TTATCCCGTATTGACGCCGGGCAAGAGCAACTCGGTCGCCGCATACACTATTCTCAGAATGACTTGGTTG
AGTACTCACCAGTCACAGAAAAGCATCTTACGGATGGCATGACAGTAAGAGAATTATGCAGTGCTGCCAT
AACCATGAGTGATAACACTGCGGCCAACTTACTTCTGACAACGATCGGAGGACCGAAGGAGCTAACCGCT
TTTTTGCACAACATGGGGGATCATGTAACTCGCCTTGATCGTTGGGAACCGGAGCTGAATGAAGCCATAC
CAAACGACGAGCGTGACACCACGATGCCTGTAGCAATGGCAACAACGTTGCGCAAACTATTAACTGGCGA
ACTACTTACTCTAGCTTCCCGGCAACAATTAATAGACTGGATGGAGGCGGATAAAGTTGCAGGACCACTT
CTGCGCTCGGCCCTTCCGGCTGGCTGGTTTATTGCTGATAAATCTGGAGCCGGTGAGCGTGGGTCTCGCG
GTATCATTGCAGCACTGGGGCCAGATGGTAAGCCCTCCCGTATCGTAGTTATCTACACGACGGGGAGTCA
GGCAACTATGGATGAACGAAATAGACAGATCGCTGAGATAGGTGCCTCACTGATTAAGCATTGGTAACTG
TCAGACCAAGTTTACTCATATATACTTTAGATTGATTTAAAACTTCATTTTTAATTTAAAAGGATCTAGG
TGAAGATCCTTTTTGATAATCTCATGACCAAAATCCCTTAACGTGAGTTTTCGTTCCACTGAGCGTCAGA
CCCCGTAGAAAAGATCAAAGGATCTTCTTGAGATCCTTTTTTTCTGCGCGTAATCTGCTGCTTGCAAACA
AAAAAACCACCGCTACCAGCGGTGGTTTGTTTGCCGGATCAAGAGCTACCAACTCTTTTTCCGAAGGTAA
CTGGCTTCAGCAGAGCGCAGATACCAAATACTGTTCTTCTAGTGTAGCCGTAGTTAGGCCACCACTTCAA
GAACTCTGTAGCACCGCCTACATACCTCGCTCTGCTAATCCTGTTACCAGTGGCTGCTGCCAGTGGCGAT
AAGTCGTGTCTTACCGGGTTGGACTCAAGACGATAGTTACCGGATAAGGCGCAGCGGTCGGGCTGAACGG
GGGGTTCGTGCACACAGCCCAGCTTGGAGCGAACGACCTACACCGAACTGAGATACCTACAGCGTGAGCT
ATGAGAAAGCGCCACGCTTCCCGAAGGGAGAAAGGCGGACAGGTATCCGGTAAGCGGCAGGGTCGGAACA
GGAGAGCGCACGAGGGAGCTTCCAGGGGGAAACGCCTGGTATCTTTATAGTCCTGTCGGGTTTCGCCACC
TCTGACTTGAGCGTCGATTTTTGTGATGCTCGTCAGGGGGGCGGAGCCTATGGAAAAACGCCAGCAACGC
GGCCTTTTTACGGTTCCTGGCCTTTTGCTGGCCTTTTGCTCACATGTTCTTTCCTGCGTTATCCCCTGAT
TCTGTGGATAACCGTATTACCGCCTTTGAGTGAGCTGATACCGCTCGCCGCAGCCGAACGACCGAGCGCA
GCGAGTCAGTGAGCGAGGAAGCGGAAGAGCGCCCAATACGCAAACCGCCTCTCCCCGCGCGTTGGCCGAT
TCATTAATGCAGCTGGCACGACAGGTTTCCCGACTGGAAAGCGGGCAGTGAGCGCAACGCAATTAATGTG
AGTTAGCTCACTCATTAGGCACCCCAGGCTTTACACTTTATGCTTCCGGCTCGTATGTTGTGTGGAATTG
TGAGCGGATAACAATTTCACACAGGAAACAGCTATGACCATGATTACGCCAAGCGCGCAATTAACCCTCA
CTAAAGGGAACAAAAGCTGGAGCTGCAAGCTTGGCCATTGCATACGTTGTATCCATATCATAATATGTAC
ATTTATATTGGCTCATGTCCAACATTACCGCCATGTTGACATTGATTATTGACTAGTTATTAATAGTAAT
CAATTACGGGGTCATTAGTTCATAGCCCATATATGGAGTTCCGCGTTACATAACTTACGGTAAATGGCCC
GCCTGGCTGACCGCCCAACGACCCCCGCCCATTGACGTCAATAATGACGTATGTTCCCATAGTAACGCCA
ATAGGGACTTTCCATTGACGTCAATGGGTGGAGTATTTACGGTAAACTGCCCACTTGGCAGTACATCAAG
TGTATCATATGCCAAGTACGCCCCCTATTGACGTCAATGACGGTAAATGGCCCGCCTGGCATTATGCCCA
GTACATGACCTTATGGGACTTTCCTACTTGGCAGTACATCTACGTATTAGTCATCGCTATTACCATGGTG
ATGCGGTTTTGGCAGTACATCAATGGGCGTGGATAGCGGTTTGACTCACGGGGATTTCCAAGTCTCCACC
CCATTGACGTCAATGGGAGTTTGTTTTGGCACCAAAATCAACGGGACTTTCCAAAATGTCGTAACAACTC
CGCCCCATTGACGCAAATGGGCGGTAGGCGTGTACGGTGGGAGGTCTATATAAGCAGAGCTCGTTTAGTG
AACCGGGGTCTCTCTGGTTAGACCAGATCTGAGCCTGGGAGCTCTCTGGCTAACTAGGGAACCCACTGCT
TAAGCCTCAATAAAGCTTGCCTTGAGTGCTTCAAGTAGTGTGTGCCCGTCTGTTGTGTGACTCTGGTAAC
TAGAGATCCCTCAGACCCTTTTAGTCAGTGTGGAAAATCTCTAGCAGTGGCGCCCGAACAGGGACTTGAA
AGCGAAAGGGAAACCAGAGGAGCTCTCTCGACGCAGGACTCGGCTTGCTGAAGCGCGCACGGCAAGAGGC
GAGGGGCGGCGACTGGTGAGTACGCCAAAAATTTTGACTAGCGGAGGCTAGAAGGAGAGAGATGGGTGCG
AGAGCGTCAGTATTAAGCGGGGGAGAATTAGATCGCGATGGGAAAAAATTCGGTTAAGGCCAGGGGGAAA
GAAAAAATATAAATTAAAACATATAGTATGGGCAAGCAGGGAGCTAGAACGATTCGCAGTTAATCCTGGC
CTGTTAGAAACATCAGAAGGCTGTAGACAAATACTGGGACAGCTACAACCATCCCTTCAGACAGGATCAG
AAGAACTTAGATCATTATATAATACAGTAGCAACCCTCTATTGTGTGCATCAAAGGATAGAGATAAAAGA
CACCAAGGAAGCTTTAGACAAGATAGAGGAAGAGCAAAACAAAAGTAAGACCACCGCACAGCAAGCGGCC
GCTGATCTTCAGACCTGGAGGAGGAGATATGAGGGACAATTGGAGAAGTGAATTATATAAATATAAAGTA
GTAAAAATTGAACCATTAGGAGTAGCACCCACCAAGGCAAAGAGAAGAGTGGTGCAGAGAGAAAAAAGAG
CAGTGGGAATAGGAGCTTTGTTCCTTGGGTTCTTGGGAGCAGCAGGAAGCACTATGGGCGCAGCGTCAAT
GACGCTGACGGTACAGGCCAGACAATTATTGTCTGGTATAGTGCAGCAGCAGAACAATTTGCTGAGGGCT
ATTGAGGCGCAACAGCATCTGTTGCAACTCACAGTCTGGGGCATCAAGCAGCTCCAGGCAAGAATCCTGG
CTGTGGAAAGATACCTAAAGGATCAACAGCTCCTGGGGATTTGGGGTTGCTCTGGAAAACTCATTTGCAC
CACTGCTGTGCCTTGGAATGCTAGTTGGAGTAATAAATCTCTGGAACAGATTTGGAATCACACGACCTGG
ATGGAGTGGGACAGAGAAATTAACAATTACACAAGCTTAATACACTCCTTAATTGAAGAATCGCAAAACC
AGCAAGAAAAGAATGAACAAGAATTATTGGAATTAGATAAATGGGCAAGTTTGTGGAATTGGTTTAACAT
AACAAATTGGCTGTGGTATATAAAATTATTCATAATGATAGTAGGAGGCTTGGTAGGTTTAAGAATAGTT
TTTGCTGTACTTTCTATAGTGAATAGAGTTAGGCAGGGATATTCACCATTATCGTTTCAGACCCACCTCC
CAACCCCGAGGGGACCCGACAGGCCCGAAGGAATAGAAGAAGAAGGTGGAGAGAGAGACAGAGACAGATC
CATTCGATTAGTGAACGGATCTCGACGGTATCGGTTAACTTTTAAAAGAAAAGGGGGGATTGGGGGGTAC
AGTGCAGGGGAAAGAATAGTAGACATAATAGCAACAGACATACAAACTAAAGAATTACAAAAACAAATTA
CAAAAATTCAAAATTTTATCGATCACGAGACTAGCCTCGAGAAGCTTGATATCGAATTCCAC
